Addgene plasmid #108826: pBW2666_pCAG-PV1-pMag-L1-FlpO-28C-NLS-BGHpA
Purpose: Expresses aa28 to C-terminus of Flp recombinase fused to pMag CID
Depositing lab: Wilson Wong. Depositing organization: Boston University Main Campus. Publication: High-performance chemical- and light-inducible recombinases in mammalian cells and mice. Weinberg BH, Cho JH, Agarwal Y, Pham NTH, Caraballo LD, Walkosz M, Ortega C, Trexler M, Tague N, Law B, Benman WKJ, Letendre J, Beal J, Wong WW. Nat Commun. 2019 Oct 24;10(1):4845. doi: 10.1038/s41467-019-12800-7. PubMed 31649244.
Backbone
  Vector backbone: pCAGGS
  Vector type: Mammalian Expression, Cre/Lox, Synthetic Biology
Growth in bacteria
  Bacterial resistance: Ampicillin, 100 μg/mL
  Growth temperature: 37°C
  Growth strain: NEB Stable
  Copy number: High Copy
Gene/Insert
  Gene/Insert name: Flp recombinase fragment aa28 to C-terminus
  Species: Synthetic
  Promoter: pCAG
  Tag / fusion protein: pMag (N terminal on insert); NLS (C terminal on insert)
  Cloning method: Restriction Enzyme; 5′ cloning site KpnI (not destroyed); 3′ cloning site EcoRI (not destroyed)
Terms and licenses: Academic/Nonprofit Terms; Industry Terms: Not Available to Industry
Depositor comments: Please visit https://www.biorxiv.org/content/10.1101/747121v1 for bioRxiv preprint.
How to cite: pBW2666_pCAG-PV1-pMag-L1-FlpO-28C-NLS-BGHpA was a gift from Wilson Wong (Addgene plasmid # 108826 ; http://n2t.net/addgene:108826 ; RRID:Addgene_108826)
