[The description below was written by a language model from this plasmid's Addgene catalogue record and pLannotate feature annotations shown in this document.]
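Description:
pBW2666_pCAG-PV1-pMag-L1-FlpO-28C-NLS-BGHpA is a pCAGGS-based mammalian expression plasmid of about 6.9 kb that encodes one half of a split, light-inducible Flp recombinase. It is propagated in E. coli through a high-copy ColE1/pUC-type origin and selected with ampicillin via the β-lactamase gene. The backbone also carries residual lac regulatory elements, an SV40 origin with an SV40 poly(A) signal, and leftover rabbit β-globin sequence and poly(A) signal from the parental vector downstream of the expression cassette.

The payload is driven by the CAG promoter, annotated here as the CMV immediate-early enhancer, the chicken β-actin promoter and the chimeric β-actin/β-globin intron, which together give strong constitutive expression in many mammalian cell types. The open reading frame comprises the pMag photodimerisation domain at the N terminus, a linker (L1 in the name), a codon-optimised FlpO fragment running from amino acid 28 to the C terminus, and a C-terminal nuclear localisation signal, followed by the bovine growth hormone poly(A) signal. The feature table annotates only the FlpO portion; the unannotated stretch between the intron and FlpO presumably holds the pMag and linker sequences, and the record does not define the "PV1" element in the name.

On its own the fragment should lack recombinase activity. pMag is one member of the Magnet pair, which heterodimerises with nMag under blue light, so the design implies co-expression with a complementary N-terminal Flp fragment on a partner domain, a construct not described in this record. Dimerisation would reconstitute Flp and permit recombination at FRT sites, giving optical control of gene switching in mammalian cells and mice.
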