Features (pLannotate 1.2.2; 19 found; start..end, strand, type, name):
     46..62      -  protein_bind   lac operator: The lac repressor binds to the lac operator to inhibit transcription in E. coli. This inhibition can be relieved by adding lactose or isopropyl-β-D-thiogalactopyranoside (IPTG). lac repressor encoded by lacI
     70..100     -  promoter       lac promoter: promoter for the E. coli lac operon
    115..136     -  protein_bind   CAP binding site: CAP binding activates transcription in the presence of cAMP. E. coli catabolite activator protein
    149..188     -  CDS            lacI (fragment): lac repressor; lacI; The lac repressor binds to the lac operator to inhibit transcription in E. coli. This inhibition can be relieved by adding lactose or isopropyl-β-D-thiogalactopyranoside (IPTG).
    195..217     +  promoter       SV40 promoter (fragment): SV40 enhancer and early promoter
    221..355     +  rep_origin     SV40 ori: SV40 origin of replication
    375..509     +  polyA_signal   SV40 poly(A) signal: SV40 polyadenylation signal
    511..565     -  CDS            lacI (fragment): lac repressor; lacI; The lac repressor binds to the lac operator to inhibit transcription in E. coli. This inhibition can be relieved by adding lactose or isopropyl-β-D-thiogalactopyranoside (IPTG).
    748..1336    -  rep_origin     ori: high-copy-number ColE1/pMB1/pBR322/pUC origin of replication
   1507..2367    -  CDS            AmpR: β-lactamase; bla; confers resistance to ampicillin, carbenicillin, and related antibiotics
   2368..2472    -  promoter       AmpR promoter: bla
   2503..2882    +  enhancer       CMV enhancer: human cytomegalovirus immediate early enhancer
   2884..3159    +  promoter       chicken β-actin promoter: No description available
   3160..4175    +  intron         chimeric intron: chimera between introns from chicken β-actin and rabbit β-globin
   4804..5992    +  CDS            FLPo (fragment): nuclear-targeted site-specific recombinase FLPo is a mouse codon-optimized fusion between the SV40 nuclear localization signal and a thermostable version of the Saccharomyces cerevisiae site-specific recombinase FLP. Recombination occurs at FRT sequences.
   6023..6247    +  polyA_signal   bGH poly(A) signal: bovine growth hormone polyadenylation signal
   6251..6272    +  promoter       SV40 promoter (fragment): SV40 enhancer and early promoter
   6410..6481    +  CDS            HBB (fragment): HBB_PONPY - Experimental evidence at transcript level: Swiss-Prot protein existence level 2. Involved in oxygen transport from the lung to the various peripheral tissues. From Pongo pygmaeus (Bornean orangutan).
   6552..6607    +  polyA_signal   β-globin poly(A) signal: rabbit β-globin polyadenylation signal (Gil and Proudfoot, 1987)
>Addgene plasmid #108826 | pBW2666_pCAG-PV1-pMag-L1-FlpO-28C-NLS-BGHpA | depositor full sequence | sequence record 205107 | Full Sequence
CCCAAGCTTGGCGTAATCATGGTCATAGCTGTTTCCTGTGTGAAATTGTTATCCGCTCACAATTCCACAC
AACATACGAGCCGGAAGCATAAAGTGTAAAGCCTGGGGTGCCTAATGAGTGAGCTAACTCACATTAATTG
CGTTGCGCTCACTGCCCGCTTTCCAGTCGGGAAACCTGTCGTGCCAGCGGATCCGCATCTCAATTAGTCA
GCAACCATAGTCCCGCCCCTAACTCCGCCCAGTTCCGCCCATTCTCCGCCCCATGGCTGACTAATTTTTT
TTATTTATGCAGAGGCCGAGGCCGCCTCGGCCTCTGAGCTATTCCAGAAGTAGTGAGGAGGCTTTTTTGG
AGGCCTAGGCTTTTGCAAAAAGCTAACTTGTTTATTGCAGCTTATAATGGTTACAAATAAAGCAATAGCA
TCACAAATTTCACAAATAAAGCATTTTTTTCACTGCATTCTAGTTGTGGTTTGTCCAAACTCATCAATGT
ATCTTATCATGTCTGGATCCGCTGCATTAATGAATCGGCCAACGCGCGGGGAGAGGCGGTTTGCGTATTG
GGCGCTCTTCCGCTTCCTCGCTCACTGACTCGCTGCGCTCGGTCGTTCGGCTGCGGCGAGCGGTATCAGC
TCACTCAAAGGCGGTAATACGGTTATCCACAGAATCAGGGGATAACGCAGGAAAGAACATGTGAGCAAAA
GGCCAGCAAAAGGCCAGGAACCGTAAAAAGGCCGCGTTGCTGGCGTTTTTCCATAGGCTCCGCCCCCCTG
ACGAGCATCACAAAAATCGACGCTCAAGTCAGAGGTGGCGAAACCCGACAGGACTATAAAGATACCAGGC
GTTTCCCCCTGGAAGCTCCCTCGTGCGCTCTCCTGTTCCGACCCTGCCGCTTACCGGATACCTGTCCGCC
TTTCTCCCTTCGGGAAGCGTGGCGCTTTCTCATAGCTCACGCTGTAGGTATCTCAGTTCGGTGTAGGTCG
TTCGCTCCAAGCTGGGCTGTGTGCACGAACCCCCCGTTCAGCCCGACCGCTGCGCCTTATCCGGTAACTA
TCGTCTTGAGTCCAACCCGGTAAGACACGACTTATCGCCACTGGCAGCAGCCACTGGTAACAGGATTAGC
AGAGCGAGGTATGTAGGCGGTGCTACAGAGTTCTTGAAGTGGTGGCCTAACTACGGCTACACTAGAAGAA
CAGTATTTGGTATCTGCGCTCTGCTGAAGCCAGTTACCTTCGGAAAAAGAGTTGGTAGCTCTTGATCCGG
CAAACAAACCACCGCTGGTAGCGGTGGTTTTTTTGTTTGCAAGCAGCAGATTACGCGCAGAAAAAAAGGA
TCTCAAGAAGATCCTTTGATCTTTTCTACGGGGTCTGACGCTCAGTGGAACGAAAACTCACGTTAAGGGA
TTTTGGTCATGAGATTATCAAAAAGGATCTTCACCTAGATCCTTTTAAATTAAAAATGAAGTTTTAAATC
AATCTAAAGTATATATGAGTAAACTTGGTCTGACAGTTACCAATGCTTAATCAGTGAGGCACCTATCTCA
GCGATCTGTCTATTTCGTTCATCCATAGTTGCCTGACTCCCCGTCGTGTAGATAACTACGATACGGGAGG
GCTTACCATCTGGCCCCAGTGCTGCAATGATACCGCGAGACCCACGCTCACCGGCTCCAGATTTATCAGC
AATAAACCAGCCAGCCGGAAGGGCCGAGCGCAGAAGTGGTCCTGCAACTTTATCCGCCTCCATCCAGTCT
ATTAATTGTTGCCGGGAAGCTAGAGTAAGTAGTTCGCCAGTTAATAGTTTGCGCAACGTTGTTGCCATTG
CTACAGGCATCGTGGTGTCACGCTCGTCGTTTGGTATGGCTTCATTCAGCTCCGGTTCCCAACGATCAAG
GCGAGTTACATGATCCCCCATGTTGTGCAAAAAAGCGGTTAGCTCCTTCGGTCCTCCGATCGTTGTCAGA
AGTAAGTTGGCCGCAGTGTTATCACTCATGGTTATGGCAGCACTGCATAATTCTCTTACTGTCATGCCAT
CCGTAAGATGCTTTTCTGTGACTGGTGAGTACTCAACCAAGTCATTCTGAGAATAGTGTATGCGGCGACC
GAGTTGCTCTTGCCCGGCGTCAATACGGGATAATACCGCGCCACATAGCAGAACTTTAAAAGTGCTCATC
ATTGGAAAACGTTCTTCGGGGCGAAAACTCTCAAGGATCTTACCGCTGTTGAGATCCAGTTCGATGTAAC
CCACTCGTGCACCCAACTGATCTTCAGCATCTTTTACTTTCACCAGCGTTTCTGGGTGAGCAAAAACAGG
AAGGCAAAATGCCGCAAAAAAGGGAATAAGGGCGACACGGAAATGTTGAATACTCATACTCTTCCTTTTT
CAATATTATTGAAGCATTTATCAGGGTTATTGTCTCATGAGCGGATACATATTTGAATGTATTTAGAAAA
ATAAACAAATAGGGGTTCCGCGCACATTTCCCCGAAAAGTGCCACCTGGGTCGACATTGATTATTGACTA
GTTATTAATAGTAATCAATTACGGGGTCATTAGTTCATAGCCCATATATGGAGTTCCGCGTTACATAACT
TACGGTAAATGGCCCGCCTGGCTGACCGCCCAACGACCCCCGCCCATTGACGTCAATAATGACGTATGTT
CCCATAGTAACGCCAATAGGGACTTTCCATTGACGTCAATGGGTGGAGTATTTACGGTAAACTGCCCACT
TGGCAGTACATCAAGTGTATCATATGCCAAGTACGCCCCCTATTGACGTCAATGACGGTAAATGGCCCGC
CTGGCATTATGCCCAGTACATGACCTTATGGGACTTTCCTACTTGGCAGTACATCTACGTATTAGTCATC
GCTATTACCATGGTCGAGGTGAGCCCCACGTTCTGCTTCACTCTCCCCATCTCCCCCCCCTCCCCACCCC
CAATTTTGTATTTATTTATTTTTTAATTATTTTGTGCAGCGATGGGGGCGGGGGGGGGGGGGGCGCGCGC
CAGGCGGGGCGGGGCGGGGCGAGGGGCGGGGCGGGGCGAGGCGGAAAGGTGCGGCGGCAGCCAATCAGAG
CGGCGCGCTCCGAAAGTTTCCTTTTATGGCGAGGCGGCGGCGGCGGCGGCCCTATAAAAAGCGAAGCGCG
CGGCGGGCGGGAGTCGCTGCGTTGCCTTCGCCCCGTGCCCCGCTCCGCGCCGCCTCGCGCCGCCCGCCCC
GGCTCTGACTGACCGCGTTACTCCCACAGGTGAGCGGGCGGGACGGCCCTTCTCCTCCGGGCTGTAATTA
GCGCTTGGTTTAATGACGGCTCGTTTCTTTTCTGTGGCTGCGTGAAAGCCTTAAAGGGCTCCGGGAGGGC
CCTTTGTGCGGGGGGGAGCGGCTCGGGGGGTGCGTGCGTGTGTGTGTGCGTGGGGAGCGCCGCGTGCGGC
TCCGCGCTGCCCGGCGGCTGTGAGCGCTGCGGGCGCGGCGCGGGGCTTTGTGCGCTCCGCAGTGTGCGCG
AGGGGAGCGCGGCCGGGGGCGGTGCCCCGCGGTGCGGGGGGGGCTGCGAGGGGAACAAAGGCTGCGTGCG
GGGTGTGTGCGTGGGGGGGTGAGCAGGGGGTGTGGGCGCGGCGGTCGGGCTGTAACCCCCCCCTGCACCC
CCCTCCCCGAGTTGCTGAGCACGGCCCGGCTTCGGGTGCGGGGCTCCGTACGGGGCGTGGCGCGGGGCTC
GCCGTGCCGGGCGGGGGGTGGCGGCAGGTGGGGGTGCCGGGCGGGGCGGGGCCGCCTCGGGCCGGGGAGG
GCTCGGGGGAGGGGCGCGGCGGCCCCCGGAGCGCCGGCGGCTGTCGAGGCGCGGCGAGCCGCAGCCATTG
CCTTTTATGGTAATCGTGCGAGAGGGCGCAGGGACTTCCTTTGTCCCAAATCTGTGCGGAGCCGAAATCT
GGGAGGCGCCGCCGCACCCCCTCTAGCGGGCGCGGGGCGAAGCGGTGCGGCGCCGGCAGGAAGGAAATGG
GCGGGGAGGGCCTTCGTGCGTCGCCGCGCCGCCGTCCCCTTCTCCCTCTCCAGCCTCGGGGCTGTCCGCG
GGGGGACGGCTGCCTTCGGGGGGGACGGGGCAGGGCGGGGTTCGGCTTCTGGCGTGTGACCGGCGGCTCT
AGAGCCTCTGCTAACCATGTTCATGCCTTCTTCTTTTTCCTACAGCTCCTGGGCAACGTGCTGGTTATTG
TGCTGTCTCATCATTTTGGCAAAGAATTGATTAATTCGAGCGAAGGCGCGCCCATTACTCGCATCCATTC
TCAGGCTGTCTCGTCTCGTCTCGCACGCGTGCCGCCACCATGCATACTCTTTATGCCCCCGGTGGATATG
ACATTATGGGATATCTGAGGCAGATCAGGAACCGGCCAAACCCGCAGGTGGAACTGGGCCCCGTGGATAC
ATCCTGCGCCTTGATTCTTTGTGACCTGAAACAGAAAGACACCCCGATAGTTTACGCGAGTGAAGCCTTC
CTCTACATGACAGGTTACAGCAACGCAGAGGTGCTGGGCCGGAATTGCCGGTTTCTGCAAAGCCCTGACG
GCATGGTGAAGCCCAAGAGCACCCGGAAGTACGTGGATAGTAACACAATCAATACTATGCGCAAGGCAAT
CGACAGGAATGCCGAGGTGCAGGTTGAAGTAGTCAATTTTAAAAAGAATGGACAGCGATTTGTTAATTTC
CTGACTATGATACCTGTTAGGGACGAAACAGGCGAGTATCGATACTCTATGGGATTCCAGTGCGAAACAG
AATCCGGAGGGTCTGGCTCCGGATCAAGTGGTGGCAGCGGTACCGGCGAGAAGATCGCCAGCTGTGCCGC
CGAGCTGACCTACCTGTGCTGGATGATCACCCACAACGGCACCGCCATCAAGAGGGCCACCTTCATGAGC
TACAACACCATCATCAGCAACAGCCTGAGCTTCGACATCGTGAACAAGAGCCTGCAGTTCAAGTACAAGA
CCCAGAAGGCCACCATCCTGGAGGCCAGCCTGAAGAAGCTGATCCCCGCCTGGGAGTTCACCATCATCCC
TTACAACGGCCAGAAGCACCAGAGCGACATCACCGACATCGTGTCCAGCCTGCAGCTGCAGTTCGAGAGC
AGCGAGGAGGCCGACAAGGGCAACAGCCACAGCAAGAAGATGCTGAAGGCCCTGCTGTCCGAGGGCGAGA
GCATCTGGGAGATCACCGAGAAGATCCTGAACAGCTTCGAGTACACCAGCAGGTTCACCAAGACCAAGAC
CCTGTACCAGTTCCTGTTCCTGGCCACATTCATCAACTGCGGCAGGTTCAGCGACATCAAGAACGTGGAC
CCCAAGAGCTTCAAGCTGGTGCAGAACAAGTACCTGGGCGTGATCATTCAGTGCCTGGTGACCGAGACCA
AGACAAGCGTGTCCAGGCACATCTACTTTTTCAGCGCCAGAGGCAGGATCGACCCCCTGGTGTACCTGGA
CGAGTTCCTGAGGAACAGCGAGCCCGTGCTGAAGAGAGTGAACAGGACCGGCAACAGCAGCAGCAACAAG
CAGGAGTACCAGCTGCTGAAGGACAACCTGGTGCGCAGCTACAACAAGGCCCTGAAGAAGAACGCCCCCT
ACCCCATCTTCGCTATCAAGAACGGCCCTAAGAGCCACATCGGCAGGCACCTGATGACCAGCTTTCTGAG
CATGAAGGGCCTGACCGAGCTGACAAACGTGGTGGGCAACTGGAGCGACAAGAGGGCCTCCGCCGTGGCC
AGGACCACCTACACCCACCAGATCACCGCCATCCCCGACCACTACTTCGCCCTGGTGTCCAGGTACTACG
CCTACGACCCCATCAGCAAGGAGATGATCGCCCTGAAGGACGAGACCAACCCCATCGAGGAGTGGCAGCA
CATCGAGCAGCTGAAGGGCAGCGCCGAGGGCAGCATCAGATACCCCGCCTGGAACGGCATCATCAGCCAG
GAGGTGCTGGACTACCTGAGCAGCTACATCAACAGGCGGATCCCCAAGAAAAAGCGGAAGGTGTGAGAAT
TCCTGTGCCTTCTAGTTGCCAGCCATCTGTTGTTTGCCCCTCCCCCGTGCCTTCCTTGACCCTGGAAGGT
GCCACTCCCACTGTCCTTTCCTAATAAAATGAGGAAATTGCATCGCATTGTCTGAGTAGGTGTCATTCTA
TTCTGGGGGGTGGGGTGGGGCAGGACAGCAAGGGGGAGGATTGGGAAGACAATAGCAGGCATGCTGGGGA
TGCGGTGGGCTCTATGGCTTCTGAGGCGGAAAGAACCAGCTGGGGCTCTAGGGGGTATCCCCACGCGCCC
TGTAGCGTGTACCGCTGGGAGTTCGTAGACGGAAACAAACGCAGAATCCAAGCGCGGCCGCCCAGGATAC
ATAGATTACCACAACTCCGAGCCCTTCCACCGCTAGCGCACTCCTCAGGTGCAGGCTGCCTATCAGAAGG
TGGTGGCTGGTGTGGCCAATGCCCTGGCTCACAAATACCACTGAGATCTTTTTCCCTCTGCCAAAAATTA
TGGGGACATCATGAAGCCCCTTGAGCATCTGACTTCTGGCTAATAAAGGAAATTTATTTTCATTGCAATA
GTGTGTTGGAATTTTTTGTGTCTCTCACTCGGAAGGACATATGGGAGGGCAAATCATTTAAAACATCAGA
ATGAGTATTTGGTTTAGAGTTTGGCAACATATGCCCATATGCTGGCTGCCATGAACAAAGGTTGGCTATA
AAGAGGTCATCAGTATATGAAACAGCCCCCTGCTGTCCATTCCTTATTCCATAGAAAAGCCTTGACTTGA
GGTTAGATTTTTTTTATATTTTGTTTTGTGTTATTTTTTTCTTTAACATCCCTAAAATTTTCCTTACATG
TTTTACTAGCCAGATTTTTCCTCCTCTCCTGACTACTCCCAGTCATAGCTGTCCCTCTTCTCTTATGGAG
ATCCCTCGACCTGCAG
