>Addgene plasmid #108826 | pBW2666_pCAG-PV1-pMag-L1-FlpO-28C-NLS-BGHpA | addgene partial sequence | sequence record 227088 | Addgene Partial NGS Result
TGCACCCCCCTCCCCGAGTTGCTGAGCACGGCCCGGCTTCGGGTGCGGGGCTCCGTACGGGGCGTGGCGC
GGGGCTCGCCGTGCCGGGCGGGGGGTGGCGGCAGGTGGGGGTGCCGGGCGGGGCGGGGCCGCCTCGGGCC
GGGGAGGGCTCGGGGGAGGGGCGCGGCGGCCCCCGGAGCGCCGGCGGCTGTCGAGGCGCGGCGAGCCGCA
GCCATTGCCTTTTATGGTAATCGTGCGAGAGGGCGCAGGGACTTCCTTTGTCCCAAATCTGTGCGGAGCC
GAAATCTGGGAGGCGCCGCCGCACCCCCTCTAGCGGGCGCGGGGCGAAGCGGTGCGGCGCCGGCAGGAAG
GAAATGGGCGGGGAGGGCCTTCGTGCGTCGCCGCGCCGCCGTCCCCTTCTCCCTCTCCAGCCTCGGGGCT
GTCCGCGGGGGGACGGCTGCCTTCGGGGGGGACGGGGCAGGGCGGGGTTCGGCTTCTGGCGTGTGACCGG
CGGCTCTAGAGCCTCTGCTAACCATGTTCATGCCTTCTTCTTTTTCCTACAGCTCCTGGGCAACGTGCTG
GTTATTGTGCTGTCTCATCATTTTGGCAAAGAATTGATTAATTCGAGCGAAGGCGCGCCCATTACTCGCA
TCCATTCTCAGGCTGTCTCGTCTCGTCTCGCACGCGTGCCGCCACCATGCATACTCTTTATGCCCCCGGT
GGATATGACATTATGGGATATCTGAGGCAGATCAGGAACCGGCCAAACCCGCAGGTGGAACTGGGCCCCG
TGGATACATCCTGCGCCTTGATTCTTTGTGACCTGAAACAGAAAGACACCCCGATAGTTTACGCGAGTGA
AGCCTTCCTCTACATGACAGGTTACAGCAACGCAGAGGTGCTGGGCCGGAATTGCCGGTTTCTGCAAAGC
CCTGACGGCATGGTGAAGCCCAAGAGCACCCGGAAGTACGTGGATAGTAACACAATCAATACTATGCGCA
AGGCAATCGACAGGAATGCCGAGGTGCAGGTTGAAGTAGTCAATTTTAAAAAGAATGGACAGCGATTTGT
TAATTTCCTGACTATGATACCTGTTAGGGACGAAACAGGCGAGTATCGATACTCTATGGGATTCCAGTGC
GAAACAGAATCCGGAGGGTCTGGCTCCGGATCAAGTGGTGGCAGCGGTACCGGCGAGAAGATCGCCAGCT
GTGCCGCCGAGCTGACCTACCTGTGCTGGATGATCACCCACAACGGCACCGCCATCAAGAGGGCCACCTT
CATGAGCTACAACACCATCATCAGCAACAGCCTGAGCTTCGACATCGTGAACAAGAGCCTGCAGTTCAAG
TACAAGACCCAGAAGGCCACCATCCTGGAGGCCAGCCTGAAGAAGCTGATCCCCGCCTGGGAGTTCACCA
TCATCCCTTACAACGGCCAGAAGCACCAGAGCGACATCACCGACATCGTGTCCAGCCTGCAGCTGCAGTT
CGAGAGCAGCGAGGAGGCCGACAAGGGCAACAGCCACAGCAAGAAGATGCTGAAGGCCCTGCTGTCCGAG
GGCGAGAGCATCTGGGAGATCACCGAGAAGATCCTGAACAGCTTCGAGTACACCAGCAGGTTCACCAAGA
CCAAGACCCTGTACCAGTTCCTGTTCCTGGCCACATTCATCAACTGCGGCAGGTTCAGCGACATCAAGAA
CGTGGACCCCAAGAGCTTCAAGCTGGTGCAGAACAAGTACCTGGGCGTGATCATTCAGTGCCTGGTGACC
GAGACCAAGACAAGCGTGTCCAGGCACATCTACTTTTTCAGCGCCAGAGGCAGGATCGACCCCCTGGTGT
ACCTGGACGAGTTCCTGAGGAACAGCGAGCCCGTGCTGAAGAGAGTGAACAGGACCGGCAACAGCAGCAG
CAACAAGCAGGAGTACCAGCTGCTGAAGGACAACCTGGTGCGCAGCTACAACAAGGCCCTGAAGAAGAAC
GCCCCCTACCCCATCTTCGCTATCAAGAACGGCCCTAAGAGCCACATCGGCAGGCACCTGATGACCAGCT
TTCTGAGCATGAAGGGCCTGACCGAGCTGACAAACGTGGTGGGCAACTGGAGCGACAAGAGGGCCTCCGC
CGTGGCCAGGACCACCTACACCCACCAGATCACCGCCATCCCCGACCACTACTTCGCCCTGGTGTCCAGG
TACTACGCCTACGACCCCATCAGCAAGGAGATGATCGCCCTGAAGGACGAGACCAACCCCATCGAGGAGT
GGCAGCACATCGAGCAGCTGAAGGGCAGCGCCGAGGGCAGCATCAGATACCCCGCCTGGAACGGCATCAT
CAGCCAGGAGGTGCTGGACTACCTGAGCAGCTACATCAACAGGCGGATCCCCAAGAAAAAGCGGAAGGTG
TGAGAATTCCTGTGCCTTCTAGTTGCCAGCCATCTGTTGTTTGCCCCTCCCCCGTGCCTTCCTTGACCCT
GGAAGGTGCCACTCCCACTGTCCTTTCCTAATAAAATGAGGAAATTGCATCGCATTGTCTGAGTAGGTGT
CATTCTATTCTGGGGGGTGGGGTGGGGCAGGACAGCAAGGGGGAGGATTGGGAAGACAATAGCAGGCATG
CTGGGGATGCGGTGGGCTCTATGGCTTCTGAGGCGGAAAGAACCAGCTGGGGCTCTAGGGGGTATCCCCA
CGCGCCCTGTAGCGTGTACCGCTGGGAGTTCGTAGACGGAAACAAACGCAGAATCCAAGCGCGGCCGCCC
AGGATACATAGATTACCACAACTCCGAGCCCTTCCACCGCTAGCGCACTCCTCAGGTGCAGGCTGCCTAT
CAGAAGGTGGTGGCTGGTGTGGCCAATGCCCTGGCTCACAAATACCACTGAGATCTTTTTCCCTCTGCCA
AAAATTATGGGGACATCATGAAGCCCCTTGAGCATCTGACTTCTGGCTAATAAAGGAAATTTATTTTCAT
TGCAATAGTGTGTTGGAATTTTTTGTGTCTCTCACTCGGAAGGACATATGGGAGGGCAAATCATTTAAAA
CATCAGAATGAGTATTTGGTTTAGAGTTTGGCAACATATGCCCATATGCTGGCTGCCATGAACAAAGGTT
GGCTATAAAGAGGTCATCAGTATATGAAACAGCCCCCTGCTGTCCATTCCTTATTCCATAGAAAAGCCTT
GACTTGAGGTTAGATTTTTTTTATATTTTGTTTTGTGTTATTTTTTTCTTTAACATCCCTAAAATTTTCC
TTACATGTTTTACTAGCCAGATTTTTCCTCCTCTCCTGACTACTCCCAGTCATAGCTGTCCCTCTTCTCT
TATGGAGATCCCTCGACCTGCAGCCCAAGCTTGGCGTAATCATGGTCATAGCTGTTTCCTGTGTGAAATT
GTTATCCGCTCACAATTCCACACAACATACGAGCCGGAAGCATAAAGTGTAAAGCCTGGGGTGCCTAATG
AGTGAGCTAACTCACATTAATTGCGTTGCGCTCACTGCCCGCTTTCCAGTCGGGAAACCTGTCGTGCCAG
CGGATCCGCATCTCAATTAGTCAGCAACCATAGTCCCGCCCCTAACTCCGCCCAGTTCCGCCCATTCTCC
GCCCCATGGCTGACTAATTTTTTTTATTTATGCAGAGGCCGAGGCCGCCTCGGCCTCTGAGCTATTCCAG
AAGTAGTGAGGAGGCTTTTTTGGAGGCCTAGGCTTTTGCAAAAAGCTAACTTGTTTATTGCAGCTTATAA
TGGTTACAAATAAAGCAATAGCATCACAAATTTCACAAATAAAGCATTTTTTTCACTGCATTCTAGTTGT
GGTTTGTCCAAACTCATCAATGTATCTTATCATGTCTGGATCCGCTGCATTAATGAATCGGCCAACGCGC
GGGGAGAGGCGGTTTGCGTATTGGGCGCTCTTCCGCTTCCTCGCTCACTGACTCGCTGCGCTCGGTCGTT
CGGCTGCGGCGAGCGGTATCAGCTCACTCAAAGGCGGTAATACGGTTATCCACAGAATCAGGGGATAACG
CAGGAAAGAACATGTGAGCAAAAGGCCAGCAAAAGGCCAGGAACCGTAAAAAGGCCGCGTTGCTGGCGTT
TTTCCATAGGCTCCGCCCCCCTGACGAGCATCACAAAAATCGACGCTCAAGTCAGAGGTGGCGAAACCCG
ACAGGACTATAAAGATACCAGGCGTTTCCCCCTGGAAGCTCCCTCGTGCGCTCTCCTGTTCCGACCCTGC
CGCTTACCGGATACCTGTCCGCCTTTCTCCCTTCGGGAAGCGTGGCGCTTTCTCATAGCTCACGCTGTAG
GTATCTCAGTTCGGTGTAGGTCGTTCGCTCCAAGCTGGGCTGTGTGCACGAACCCCCCGTTCAGCCCGAC
CGCTGCGCCTTATCCGGTAACTATCGTCTTGAGTCCAACCCGGTAAGACACGACTTATCGCCACTGGCAG
CAGCCACTGGTAACAGGATTAGCAGAGCGAGGTATGTAGGCGGTGCTACAGAGTTCTTGAAGTGGTGGCC
TAACTACGGCTACACTAGAAGAACAGTATTTGGTATCTGCGCTCTGCTGAAGCCAGTTACCTTCGGAAAA
AGAGTTGGTAGCTCTTGATCCGGCAAACAAACCACCGCTGGTAGCGGTGGTTTTTTTGTTTGCAAGCAGC
AGATTACGCGCAGAAAAAAAGGATCTCAAGAAGATCCTTTGATCTTTTCTACGGGGTCTGACGCTCAGTG
GAACGAAAACTCACGTTAAGGGATTTTGGTCATGAGATTATCAAAAAGGATCTTCACCTAGATCCTTTTA
AATTAAAAATGAAGTTTTAAATCAATCTAAAGTATATATGAGTAAACTTGGTCTGACAGTTACCAATGCT
TAATCAGTGAGGCACCTATCTCAGCGATCTGTCTATTTCGTTCATCCATAGTTGCCTGACTCCCCGTCGT
GTAGATAACTACGATACGGGAGGGCTTACCATCTGGCCCCAGTGCTGCAATGATACCGCGAGACCCACGC
TCACCGGCTCCAGATTTATCAGCAATAAACCAGCCAGCCGGAAGGGCCGAGCGCAGAAGTGGTCCTGCAA
CTTTATCCGCCTCCATCCAGTCTATTAATTGTTGCCGGGAAGCTAGAGTAAGTAGTTCGCCAGTTAATAG
TTTGCGCAACGTTGTTGCCATTGCTACAGGCATCGTGGTGTCACGCTCGTCGTTTGGTATGGCTTCATTC
AGCTCCGGTTCCCAACGATCAAGGCGAGTTACATGATCCCCCATGTTGTGCAAAAAAGCGGTTAGCTCCT
TCGGTCCTCCGATCGTTGTCAGAAGTAAGTTGGCCGCAGTGTTATCACTCATGGTTATGGCAGCACTGCA
TAATTCTCTTACTGTCATGCCATCCGTAAGATGCTTTTCTGTGACTGGTGAGTACTCAACCAAGTCATTC
TGAGAATAGTGTATGCGGCGACCGAGTTGCTCTTGCCCGGCGTCAATACGGGATAATACCGCGCCACATA
GCAGAACTTTAAAAGTGCTCATCATTGGAAAACGTTCTTCGGGGCGAAAACTCTCAAGGATCTTACCGCT
GTTGAGATCCAGTTCGATGTAACCCACTCGTGCACCCAACTGATCTTCAGCATCTTTTACTTTCACCAGC
GTTTCTGGGTGAGCAAAAACAGGAAGGCAAAATGCCGCAAAAAAGGGAATAAGGGCGACACGGAAATGTT
GAATACTCATACTCTTCCTTTTTCAATATTATTGAAGCATTTATCAGGGTTATTGTCTCATGAGCGGATA
CATATTTGAATGTATTTAGAAAAATAAACAAATAGGGGTTCCGCGCACATTTCCCCGAAAAGTGCCACCT
GGGTCGACATTGATTATTGACTAGTTATTAATAGTAATCAATTACGGGGTCATTAGTTCATAGCCCATAT
ATGGAGTTCCGCGTTACATAACTTACGGTAAATGGCCCGCCTGGCTGACCGCCCAACGACCCCCGCCCAT
TGACGTCAATAATGACGTATGTTCCCATAGTAACGCCAATAGGGACTTTCCATTGACGTCAATGGGTGGA
GTATTTACGGTAAACTGCCCACTTGGCAGTACATCAAGTGTATCATATGCCAAGTACGCCCCCTATTGAC
GTCAATGACGGTAAATGGCCCGCCTGGCATTATGCCCAGTACATGACCTTATGGGACTTTCCTACTTGGC
AGTACATCTACGTATTAGTCATCGCTATTACCATGGTCGAGGTGAGCCCCACGTTCTGCTTCACTCTCCC
CATCTCCCCCCCCTCCCCACCCCCAATTTTGTATTTATTTATTTTTTAATTATTTTGTGCAGCGATGGG
